Addgene plasmid #170836: Eomes gRNA#3
Purpose: Cas9-mediated knockout of Eomes in mammalian cells
Depositing lab: Takeshi Imai. Depositing organization: Kyushu University. Publication: BMPR-2 gates activity-dependent stabilization of primary dendrites during mitral cell remodeling. Aihara S, Fujimoto S, Sakaguchi R, Imai T. Cell Rep. 2021 Jun 22;35(12):109276. doi: 10.1016/j.celrep.2021.109276. PubMed 34161760.
Backbone
  Vector backbone: gRNA backbone
  Vector type: Mammalian Expression, CRISPR
Growth in bacteria
  Bacterial resistance: Ampicillin, 100 μg/mL
  Growth temperature: 37°C
  Growth strain: DH5alpha
  Copy number: Low Copy
Gene/Insert
  Gene/Insert name: Eomes
  gRNA/shRNA sequence: CCACGATGTGCAGCCTCGGTTGG
  Species: M. musculus (mouse)
  Entrez Gene: Eomes (a.k.a. TBR-2, Tbr2)
Terms and licenses: Academic/Nonprofit Terms; Industry Terms: Not Available to Industry
How to cite: Eomes gRNA#3 was a gift from Takeshi Imai (Addgene plasmid # 170836 ; http://n2t.net/addgene:170836 ; RRID:Addgene_170836)
