[The description below was written by a language model from this plasmid's Addgene catalogue record and pLannotate feature annotations shown in this document.]
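Description:
Eomes gRNA#3 is a small (about 2.8 kb) mammalian CRISPR guide RNA expression plasmid built on a vector the record simply calls "gRNA backbone". Its functional unit is a human U6 promoter, an RNA polymerase III promoter suited to short non-coding transcripts. This sits upstream of the Streptococcus pyogenes Cas9 guide RNA scaffold, and the short gap between the two annotated features is where the target-specific spacer lies. The spacer is directed against mouse Eomes (also known as Tbr2). The plasmid encodes no Cas9, no fluorescent reporter and no mammalian selection marker, so the nuclease must come from a separate construct or from a Cas9-expressing cell or animal.

In bacteria the plasmid is maintained by a ColE1/pUC-type origin and selected with ampicillin through the β-lactamase gene and its own promoter. The catalogue entry lists it as low copy, whereas the automated annotation describes this origin class as high copy, and the record does not resolve the difference. The remaining annotations are a pUC18/19 multiple cloning site, the lac promoter, operator and CAP binding site, short lacI and RSF ori fragments, and a partial attB2 site. These appear to be leftovers of the cloning vector lineage and have no evident role in guide expression.

The stated purpose is Cas9-mediated knockout of Eomes in mammalian cells. The "#3" in the name suggests it is one of several guides against the same gene. The associated publication studies dendrite remodeling in mitral cells.
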