Features (pLannotate 1.2.2; 13 found; start..end, strand, type, name):
     72..312     +  promoter       U6 promoter: RNA polymerase III promoter for human U6 snRNA
    341..416     +  misc_RNA       gRNA scaffold: guide RNA scaffold for the Streptococcus pyogenes CRISPR/Cas9 system
    428..449     -  protein_bind   attB2 (fragment): mutant version of attB; recombination site for the Gateway® BP reaction BP Clonase™
    463..517     -  CDS            lacI (fragment): lac repressor; lacI; The lac repressor binds to the lac operator to inhibit transcription in E. coli. This inhibition can be relieved by adding lactose or isopropyl-β-D-thiogalactopyranoside (IPTG).
    519..652     -  rep_origin     RSF ori (fragment): Plasmids containing the RSF 1030 origin of replication can be propagated in E. coli cells that contain additional plasmids with compatible origins.
    658..714     +  misc_feature   MCS: pUC18/19 multiple cloning site
    751..767     -  protein_bind   lac operator: The lac repressor binds to the lac operator to inhibit transcription in E. coli. This inhibition can be relieved by adding lactose or isopropyl-β-D-thiogalactopyranoside (IPTG). lac repressor encoded by lacI
    775..805     -  promoter       lac promoter: promoter for the E. coli lac operon
    820..841     -  protein_bind   CAP binding site: CAP binding activates transcription in the presence of cAMP. E. coli catabolite activator protein
    854..946     -  CDS            lacI (fragment): lac repressor; lacI; The lac repressor binds to the lac operator to inhibit transcription in E. coli. This inhibition can be relieved by adding lactose or isopropyl-β-D-thiogalactopyranoside (IPTG).
   1129..1717    -  rep_origin     ori: high-copy-number ColE1/pMB1/pBR322/pUC origin of replication
   1888..2748    -  CDS            AmpR: β-lactamase; bla; confers resistance to ampicillin, carbenicillin, and related antibiotics
   2749..41      -  promoter       AmpR promoter (across the origin): bla
>Addgene plasmid #170836 | Eomes gRNA#3 | addgene full sequence | sequence record 341094 | Addgene NGS Result
TTTGAATGTATTTAGAAAAATAAACAAATAGGGGTTCCGCGCACATTTCCCCGAAAAGTGCCACCTGACG
TGAGGGCCTATTTCCCATGATTCCTTCATATTTGCATATACGATACAAGGCTGTTAGAGAGATAATTAGA
ATTAATTTGACTGTAAACACAAAGATATTAGTACAAAATACGTGACGTAGAAAGTAATAATTTCTTGGGT
AGTTTGCAGTTTTAAAATTATGTTTTAAAATGGACTATCATATGCTTACCGTAACTTGAAAGTATTTCGA
TTTCTTGGCTTTATATATCTTGTGGAAAGGACGAAACACCGCACGATGTGCAGCCTCGGTGTTTTAGAGC
TAGAAATAGCAAGTTAAAATAAGGCTAGTCCGTTATCAACTTGAAAAAGTGGCACCGAGTCGGTGCTTTT
TTTCTAGACCCAGCTTTCTTGTACAAAGTTGGCATTAGATCCGCTGCATTAATGAATCGGCCAACGCGCG
GGGAGAGGCGGTTTGCGTATTGGGCGCTCTTCCGCTTCCTCGCTCACTGACTCGCTGCGCTCGGTCGTTC
GGCTGCGGCGAGCGGTATCAGCTCACTCAAAGGCGGTAATACGGTTATCCACAGAATCAGGGGATAACGC
AGGAAAGAACATGTGAGCAAAAGGCCAGAATTCGAGCTCGGTACCCGGGGATCCTCTAGAGTCGACCTGC
AGGCATGCAAGCTTGGCGTAATCATGGTCATAGCTGTTTCCTGTGTGAAATTGTTATCCGCTCACAATTC
CACACAACATACGAGCCGGAAGCATAAAGTGTAAAGCCTGGGGTGCCTAATGAGTGAGCTAACTCACATT
AATTGCGTTGCGCTCACTGCCCGCTTTCCAGTCGGGAAACCTGTCGTGCCAGCTGCATTAATGAATCGGC
CAACGCGCGGGGAGAGGCGGTTTGCGTATTGGGCGCTCTTCCGCTTCCTCGCTCACTGACTCGCTGCGCT
CGGTCGTTCGGCTGCGGCGAGCGGTATCAGCTCACTCAAAGGCGGTAATACGGTTATCCACAGAATCAGG
GGATAACGCAGGAAAGAACATGTGAGCAAAAGGCCAGCAAAAGGCCAGGAACCGTAAAAAGGCCGCGTTG
CTGGCGTTTTTCCATAGGCTCCGCCCCCCTGACGAGCATCACAAAAATCGACGCTCAAGTCAGAGGTGGC
GAAACCCGACAGGACTATAAAGATACCAGGCGTTTCCCCCTGGAAGCTCCCTCGTGCGCTCTCCTGTTCC
GACCCTGCCGCTTACCGGATACCTGTCCGCCTTTCTCCCTTCGGGAAGCGTGGCGCTTTCTCATAGCTCA
CGCTGTAGGTATCTCAGTTCGGTGTAGGTCGTTCGCTCCAAGCTGGGCTGTGTGCACGAACCCCCCGTTC
AGCCCGACCGCTGCGCCTTATCCGGTAACTATCGTCTTGAGTCCAACCCGGTAAGACACGACTTATCGCC
ACTGGCAGCAGCCACTGGTAACAGGATTAGCAGAGCGAGGTATGTAGGCGGTGCTACAGAGTTCTTGAAG
TGGTGGCCTAACTACGGCTACACTAGAAGAACAGTATTTGGTATCTGCGCTCTGCTGAAGCCAGTTACCT
TCGGAAAAAGAGTTGGTAGCTCTTGATCCGGCAAACAAACCACCGCTGGTAGCGGTGGTTTTTTTGTTTG
CAAGCAGCAGATTACGCGCAGAAAAAAAGGATCTCAAGAAGATCCTTTGATCTTTTCTACGGGGTCTGAC
GCTCAGTGGAACGAAAACTCACGTTAAGGGATTTTGGTCATGAGATTATCAAAAAGGATCTTCACCTAGA
TCCTTTTAAATTAAAAATGAAGTTTTAAATCAATCTAAAGTATATATGAGTAAACTTGGTCTGACAGTTA
CCAATGCTTAATCAGTGAGGCACCTATCTCAGCGATCTGTCTATTTCGTTCATCCATAGTTGCCTGACTC
CCCGTCGTGTAGATAACTACGATACGGGAGGGCTTACCATCTGGCCCCAGTGCTGCAATGATACCGCGAG
ACCCACGCTCACCGGCTCCAGATTTATCAGCAATAAACCAGCCAGCCGGAAGGGCCGAGCGCAGAAGTGG
TCCTGCAACTTTATCCGCCTCCATCCAGTCTATTAATTGTTGCCGGGAAGCTAGAGTAAGTAGTTCGCCA
GTTAATAGTTTGCGCAACGTTGTTGCCATTGCTACAGGCATCGTGGTGTCACGCTCGTCGTTTGGTATGG
CTTCATTCAGCTCCGGTTCCCAACGATCAAGGCGAGTTACATGATCCCCCATGTTGTGCAAAAAAGCGGT
TAGCTCCTTCGGTCCTCCGATCGTTGTCAGAAGTAAGTTGGCCGCAGTGTTATCACTCATGGTTATGGCA
GCACTGCATAATTCTCTTACTGTCATGCCATCCGTAAGATGCTTTTCTGTGACTGGTGAGTACTCAACCA
AGTCATTCTGAGAATAGTGTATGCGGCGACCGAGTTGCTCTTGCCCGGCGTCAATACGGGATAATACCGC
GCCACATAGCAGAACTTTAAAAGTGCTCATCATTGGAAAACGTTCTTCGGGGCGAAAACTCTCAAGGATC
TTACCGCTGTTGAGATCCAGTTCGATGTAACCCACTCGTGCACCCAACTGATCTTCAGCATCTTTTACTT
TCACCAGCGTTTCTGGGTGAGCAAAAACAGGAAGGCAAAATGCCGCAAAAAAGGGAATAAGGGCGACACG
GAAATGTTGAATACTCATACTCTTCCTTTTTCAATATTATTGAAGCATTTATCAGGGTTATTGTCTCATG
AGCGGATACATA
